>Addgene plasmid #248740 | pEM526 | addgene full sequence | sequence record 496782 | Addgene NGS Result
CAATTGGGCTACCTTTTTTTTGTTTTGTTTGCAATGGTTAATCTATTGTTAAAATTTAAAGTTTCACTTG
AACTTTCAAATAATGTTCTTATATTTGCAGTGTCGAAAGAAACAAAGTAGGACTGATCACACAACATTTA
AAAAATAACATTATGAAAGCACTCGAAAAGAGATTCAAAGGTAATATTAACAATAATTTATTTTCAATGG
ATAGCACCGAGGCAGTGATCAAGGAGTTCATGCGGTTCAAGGTGCACATGGAGGGCTCCATGAACGGCCA
CGAGTTCGAGATCGAGGGCGAGGGCGAGGGCCGCCCCTACGAGGGCACCCAGACCGCCAAGCTGAAGGTG
ACCAAGGGTGGCCCCCTGCCCTTCTCCTGGGACATCCTGTCCCCTCAGTTCATGTACGGCTCCAGGGCCT
TCATCAAGCACCCCGCCGACATCCCCGACTACTGGAAGCAGTCCTTCCCCGAGGGCTTCAAGTGGGAGCG
CGTGATGATCTTCGAGGACGGCGGCACCGTGTCCGTGACCCAGGACACCTCCCTGGAGGACGGCACCCTG
ATCTACAAGGTGAAGCTCCGCGGCGGCAACTTCCCTCCTGACGGCCCCGTAATGCAGAAGAGGACAATGG
GCTGGGAAGCATCCACCGAGCGGTTGTACCCCGAGGACGTCGTGCTGAAGGGCGACATTAAGATGGCCCT
GCGCCTGAAGGACGGCGGCCGCTACCTGGCGGACTTCAAGACCACCTACAAGGCCAAGAAGCCCGTGCAG
ATGCCCGGCGCCTTCAACATCGACCGCAAGTTGGACATCACCTCCCACAACGAGGACTACACCGTGGTGG
AACAGTACGAACGCTCCGTGGCCCGCCACTCCACCGGCGGCTCCGGTGGCTCCTAATAAATCCTAGCTGA
TTAGCTCGAGAAGGCCATCCTGACGGATGGCCTTTTTTTTGTATGGGGACTCTGAGAACCCTACCTTTCA
AACCCCGAAGAGACCGCGGATGTACGAAGTGGTCTCGATGTCCAGATTAGATAAAAGTAAAGTGATTAAC
AGCGCATTAGAGCTGCTTAATGAGGTCGGAATCGAAGGTTTAACAACCCGTAAACTCGCCCAGAAGCTAG
GTGTAGAGCAGCCTACATTGTATTGGCATGTAAAAAATAAGCGGGCTTTGCTCGACGCCTTAGCCATTGA
GATGTTAGATAGGCACCATACTCACTTTTGCCCTTTAGAAGGGGAAAGCTGGCAAGATTTTTTACGTAAT
AACGCTAAAAGTTTTAGATGTGCTTTACTAAGTCATCGCGATGGAGCAAAAGTACATTTAGGTACACGGC
CTACAGAAAAACAGTATGAAACTCTCGAAAATCAATTAGCCTTTTTATGCCAACAAGGTTTTTCACTAGA
GAATGCATTATATGCACTCAGCGCTGTGGGGCATTTTACTTTAGGTTGCGTATTGGAAGATCAAGAGCAT
CAAGTCGCTAAAGAAGAAAGGGAAACACCTACTACTGATAGTATGCCGCCATTATTACGACAAGCTATCG
AATTATTTGATCACCAAGGTGCAGAGCCAGCCTTCTTATTCGGCCTTGAATTGATCATATGCGGATTAGA
AAAACAACTTAAATGTGAAAGTGGGTCTTAATGGCCACATCGGTTCCTGCTAGAAGGCCCATCCTGACGG
ATGGCCTTTTGGTATTCGAGCATTACCTCATACTTTGGATTTTTGTTTTGTTTGCAATGGTTAATCTATT
GTTAAAATTTAAAGTTTCACTTGAACTTTCAAATAATGTTCTTATATTTGCAGTGTCCCTATCAGTGATA
GAGAGTAGGATCACACAACATTTAAAAAATAACATTATGAAAGCACTCGAAAAGAGATTCAAAGGTAATA
TTAACAATAATTTATTTTCAATGGTGAGCAAGGGCGAGGAGCTGTTCACCGGGGTGGTGCCCATCCTGGT
CGAGCTGGACGGCGACGTAAACGGCCACAAGTTCAGCGTCCGCGGCGAGGGCGAGGGCGATGCCACCAAC
GGCAAGCTGACCCTGAAGTTCATCTGCACCACCGGCAAGCTGCCCGTGCCCTGGCCCACCCTCGTGACCA
CCTTAGGCTACGGCGTGGCCTGCTTCGCCCGCTACCCCGACCACATGAAGCAGCACGACTTCTTCAAGTC
CGCCATGCCCGAAGGCTACGTCCAGGAGCGCACCATCTCTTTCAAGGACGACGGTACCTACAAGACCCGC
GCCGAGGTGAAGTTCGAGGGCGACACCCTGGTGAACCGCATCGTGCTGAAGGGCATCGACTTCAAGGAGG
ACGGCAACATCCTGGGGCACAAGCTGGAGTACAACTTCAACAGCCACAAGGTCTATATCACGGCCGACAA
GCAGAAGAACGGCATCAAGGCTAACTTCAAGACCCGCCACAACGTTGAGGACGGCGGCGTGCAGCTCGCC
GACCACTACCAGCAGAACACCCCCATCGGCGACGGCCCCGTGCTGCTGCCCGACAACCACTACCTGAGCC
ATCAGTCCAAGCTGAGCAAAGACCCCAACGAGAAGCGCGATCACATGGTCCTGAAGGAGAGGGTGACCGC
CGCCGGGATTACACATGACATGGACGAGCTGTACAAGTAATAGCGTTCAGCTCGACTGTGAGAAGGCCAT
CCTGACGGATGGCCTTTTTTTTTCGTTATAACTAGTTGCGTTCCTAGCCGCTACTAGTGTAATTGCCTAT
CTTCCAGTGATGGAACAGCATTTGTGCATTGGCTGCAACAATCAGCCTTACTTGTGCCTGTTCTATTTCC
GAACCGACCGCTTGTATGAATGCATCAAAATTCGTTTTCTCTACGTTGGATTCCTTGTTGCTCATATTGT
GATGATAATTTCTACAAATATAGTCATTGGTAACTATCTATGAAACTGTTTGATACTTTTATAGTTGATT
AAACTTGTTCATGGCATTTGCCTTAATATCATCCGCTATGTCAATGTAGGGTTTCATAGCTTTGTAGTCG
CTGTGTCCCGTCCATTTCATGACCACCTGTGCCGGGATTCCGAGAGCCAGCGCATTGCAGATGAATGTCC
TTTTTCCTGCATGGGTACTGAGCAAAGCGTATTTGTGTGTGACTTCATCAATACGTTCATTTCCCTTGTA
GTAGGTTTCCCGTACAGGCTCGTTGATTTCTGCCAGTTCGCCCAGCTCTTTCAGGTAATCGTTCATCTTC
TGGTTGCTGATGACGGGCAGAGCCATGTAATTCTCGAAATGGATGTCCTTGTATTTGTCCAGTATGGCTT
TGCTGTATTTGTTCAGTTCAATCGTCAGGCTGTCGGCAGTCTTGACTGTGGTTATTTCGATGTGGTCGGA
CTTCACATCGCTTCTTTTCAGATTGCGAACATCCGAATACCGCAAACTCGTAAAGCAGCAGAACAGGAAA
ACATCACGCACACGTTCCAGGTATTGCTTATCCTTGGGTATCTGGTAGTCTTTCAGCTTGTTCAGTTCAT
CCCAAGTCAGGAAGATTACTTTTTTCGAGGTGGTTTTCAGTTTCGGTTTGAACGTATCGTATGCAATGTT
CTGATGATGTCCTTTCTTGAAGCTCCAGCGCAGGAACCATTTGAGGAATCCCATTTGCTTGCCGATGGTG
CTGTTTCTCATATCCTTGGTGTCACGCAGGAAGTTGACGTATTCGTTCAATCCAAACTCGTTGAAATAGT
TGAACGTTGCATCCTCCTTGAACTCTTTGAGGTGGTTCCTCACTGCTGCAAATTTTTCATAGGTGGATGC
CGTCCAGTTATTCTGGTTACCGCACTCTTTTACAAACTCATCGAACACCTCCCAAAAGCTGACAGGGGCT
TCTTCCGGCTGTTCTTCACTGGTGTCTTTCATTCTCATGTTGAAAGCTTCCTTCAACTGTTGGGTCGTTG
GCATGACCTCCTGCACCTCAAATTCCTTGAAAATATTCTGGATTTCGGCATAGTATTTCAGCAAGTCCGT
ATTGATTTCGGCTGCACTTTGCTTTAGCTTGTTGGTACATCCGTTCTTTACCCGCTGCTTATCTGCATCC
CATTTGGCTACGTCAATCCGGTAGCCCGTTGTAAACTCGATACGTTGGCTGGCAAAGATGACACGCATAC
GGATGGGTACGTTCTCTACGATTGGCACACCGTTCTTTTTCCGGCTCTCCAATGCAAAAATGATGTTGCG
CTTGATATTCATAATTGGGTGCGTTTGAAATTCTACACCCAAATATACACCCAATTATTGAGATAGCAAA
AGACATTTAGAAACATTTACTTTTACTCTATATTGTAATTTACACTTGATTATCAGTCGTTTGCAGTTTT
ATGATATTCTGTGAAAGTATAAGTTCGAGAGCCTGTCTCTCCGCAAAAAACGCTGAAAATCAGCAGATTG
CAAAACAAACACCCTGTTTTACACCCAAGAATGTAAAGTCGGGTGTTTTTGTTTTATTTAAGATAATACA
ACCACTACATAATAAAAGAGTAGCGATATTAAAAGAATCCGATGAGAAAAGACTAATATTTATCTATCCA
TTCAGTTTGATTTCTCAGGACTTTACATCGTCCTGAAAGTATTTGTTGGTACCGGTACCGAGGACGCGAC
AGCTGCAGACGCGTTATGAGTAAACTTGGTCTGACAGTTACCAATGCTTAATCAGTGAGGCACCTATCTC
AGCGATCTGTCTATTTCGTTCATCCATAGTTGCCTGACTCCCCGTCGTGTAGATAACTACGATACGGGAG
GGCTTACCATCTGGCCCCAGTGCTGCAATGATACCGCGGGACCCACGCTCACCGGCTCCAGATTTATCAG
CAATAAACCAGCCAGCCGGAAGGGCCGAGCGCAGAAGTGGTCCTGCAACTTTATCCGCCTCCATCCAGTC
TATTAATTGTTGCCGGGAAGCTAGAGTAAGTAGTTCGCCAGTTAATAGTTTGCGCAACGTTGTTGCCATT
GCTACAGGCATCGTGGTGTCACGCTCGTCGTTTGGTATGGCTTCATTCAGCTCCGGTTCCCAACGATCAA
GGCGAGTTACATGATCCCCCATGTTGTGCAAAAAAGCGGTTAGCTCCTTCGGTCCTCCGATCGTTGTCAG
AAGTAAGTTGGCCGCAGTGTTATCACTCATGGTTATGGCAGCACTGCATAATTCTCTTACTGTCATGCCA
TCCGTAAGATGCTTTTCTGTGACTGGTGAGTACTCAACCAAGTCATTCTGAGAATAGTGTATGCGGCGAC
CGAGTTGCTCTTGCCCGGCGTCAATACGGGATAATACCGCGCCACATAGCAGAACTTTAAAAGTGCTCAT
CATTGGAAAACGTTCTTCGGGGCGAAAACTCTCAAGGATCTTACCGCTGTTGAGATCCAGTTCGATGTAA
CCCACTCGTGCACCCAACTGATCTTCAGCATCTTTTACTTTCACCAGCGTTTCTGGGTGAGCAAAAACAG
GAAGGCAAAATGCCGCAAAAAAGGGAATAAGGGCGACACGGAAATGTTGAATACTCATACTCTTCCTTTT
TCAATCATGGCCGCGGGATTAAAAGTCGGGGATTGGTGAACAAAAAGGTGTTTCTCTCTTTAAGAGAAAT
ATCGTTTTGCTAAACAGTTGATATTGAGGTATCATTTTATCGTAAAAGACATTTTTGCTCAACAATTGCT
TGACGGAAATCAACAAATTTTAGCATTTTGTAAAAAAGTCGCTATATAATTTGGTGAATTGGAGTTATTT
TCATATTTTTGCATCCCGAAGAGTTTCTCTTAAAGAGAGAAACATCTTTTGCATACCTTTTCCGACCGAA
TTTTTATGTCGTAAAGAGGGGCTTTGCAGGGGGTGGACTCAGAAAGATGAGAATAGATGACTATTGTAGT
TGAAACACATAGAAAGTTGCTGATATACAGACCGATACGCATATCGGGATGAACCATGAGTACGTTCTTT
TCTCAAAAAACATAAATATTCGAAAAGAGATGCAATAAATTAAGGAGAGGTTATAATGAACAAAGTAAAT
ATAAAAGATAGTCAAAATTTTATTACTTCAAAATATCACATAGAAAAAATAATGAATTGCATAAGTTTAG
ATGAAAAAGATAACATCTTTGAAATAGGTGCAGGGAAAGGTCATTTTACTGCTGGATTGGTAAAGAGATG
TAATTTTGTAACGGCGATAGAAATTGATTCTAAATTATGTGAGGTAACTCGTAATAAGCTCTTAAATTAT
CCTAACTATCAAATAGTAAATGATGATATACTGAAATTTACATTTCCTAGCCACAATCCATATAAAATAT
TTGGCAACATACCTTACAACATAAGCACAAATATAATTCGAAAAATTGTTTTTGAAAGTTCAGCCACAAT
AAGTTATTTAATAGTGGAATATGGTTTTGCTAAAATGTTATTAGATACAAACAGATCACTAGCATTGCTG
TTAATGGCAGAGGTAGATATTTCTATATTAGCAAAAATTCCTAGGTATTATTTCCATCCAAAACCTAAAG
TGGATAGCACATTAATTGTATTAAAAAGAAAGCCAGCAAAAATGGCATTTAAAGAGAGAAAAAAATATGA
AACTTTTGTAATGAAATGGGTTAACAAAGAGTACGAAAAACTGTTTACAAAAAATCAATTTAATAAAGCT
TTAAAACATGCGAGAATATATGATATAAACAATATTAGTTTCGAACAATTTGTATCGCTATTTAATAGTT
ATAAAATATTTAACGGCTAAAAACAATAGGCCACATGCAACTGTAAATGTTTACGCGGGTACCGACACCG
CGGTGGAGGGGAATTCCCATGTCAGCCGTTAAGTGTTCCTGTGTCACTCAAAATTGCTTTGAGAGGCTCT
AAGGGCTTCTCAGTGCGTTACATCCCTGGCTTGTTGTCCACAACCGTTAAACCTTAAAAGCTTTAAAAGC
CTTATATATTCTTTTTTTTCTTATAAAACTTAAAACCTTAGAGGCTATTTAAGTTGCTGATTTATATTAA
TTTTATTGTTCAAACATGAGAGCTTAGTACGTGAAACATGAGAGCTTAGTACGTTAGCCATGAGAGCTTA
GTACGTTAGCCATGAGGGTTTAGTTCGTTAAACATGAGAGCTTAGTACGTTAAACATGAGAGCTTAGTAC
GTGAAACATGAGAGCTTAGTACGTACTATCAACAGGTTGAACTGCTGATCTTCAGATCCTCTACGCCGGA
CGCATCGTGGCCGGATCAATTCCGTTTTCCGCTGCATAACCCTGCTTCGGGGTCATTATAGCGATTTTTT
CGGTATATCCATCCTTTTTCGCACGATATACAGGATTTTGCCAAAGGGTTCGTGTAGACTTTCCTTGGTG
TATCCAACGGCGTCAGCCGGGCAGGATAGGTGAAGTAGGCCCACCCGCGAGCGGGTGTTCCTTCTTCACT
GTCCCTTATTCGCACCTGGCGGTGCTCAACGGGAATCCTGCTCTGCGAGGCTGGCCGGCTACCGCCGGCG
TAACAGATGAGGGCAAGCGGATGGCTGATGAAACCAAGCCAACCAGGAAGGGCAGCCCACCTATCACGGA
ATTGATCCCCCTCGAATTGGAATTCTAGCCTGGAATAGGGAAGCACCACATCACC
Features (pLannotate 1.2.2; 13 found; start..end, strand, type, name):
    207..877     +  CDS            mScarlet-2I (fragment): mScarlet-I derivative in which the N- and C-termini have been modified to reduce cytotoxicity (Valbuena et al., 2020) preserves the original mammalian codon optimization
    919..946     +  terminator     rrnB T2 terminator: transcription terminator T2 from the E. coli rrnB gene
   1018..1638    +  CDS            tetR: TETR2_ECOLX - Experimental evidence at protein level: Swiss-Prot protein existence level 1. TetR is the repressor of the tetracycline resistance element; its N-terminal region forms a helix-turn-helix structure and binds DNA. Binding of tetracycline to TetR reduces the repressor affinity for the tetracycline resistance gene (tetA) promoter operator sites. From Escherichia coli.
   1669..1690    +  terminator     rrnB T2 terminator (fragment): transcription terminator T2 from the E. coli rrnB gene
   1806..1824    +  promoter       PLtetO-1 promoter (fragment): modified phage lambda PL promoter with tet operator sites (Lutz and Bujard, 1997)
   1911..2630    +  CDS            mGreenLantern: monomeric GFP derivative that displays exceptionally high brightness in cells (Campbell et al., 2020)
   2651..2678    +  terminator     rrnB T2 terminator: transcription terminator T2 from the E. coli rrnB gene
   4658..5518    -  CDS            AmpR: β-lactamase; bla; confers resistance to ampicillin, carbenicillin, and related antibiotics
   5519..5535    -  promoter       AmpR promoter (fragment): bla
   6006..6734    +  CDS            ermC': ERM_BACIU - Experimental evidence at protein level: Swiss-Prot protein existence level 1. This protein produces a dimethylation of the adenine residue at position 2085 in 23S rRNA, resulting in reduced affinity between ribosomes and macrolide-lincosamide-streptogramin B antibiotics. From Bacillus subtilis.
   6810..7198    -  rep_origin     R6K γ ori: γ replication origin from E. coli plasmid R6K; requires the R6K initiator protein pi for replication
   7369..7478    +  oriT           oriT: incP origin of transfer
   7511..7556    +  CDS            traJ (fragment): oriT-recognizing protein; traJ
