[The description below was written by a language model from this plasmid's Addgene catalogue record and pLannotate feature annotations shown in this document.]
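Description:
pEM526 is a low-copy integrative plasmid for Bacteroides built on the pNBU2 backbone, designed as an entry vector for making transcriptional reporters. It replicates in E. coli from the R6K γ origin, which depends on the pi initiator protein and therefore needs a pir-expressing host such as the PIR2 strain listed. Selection in E. coli is by ampicillin through the β-lactamase gene. An incP oriT with an adjacent traJ fragment allows conjugative mobilisation into a recipient, and an erm-type rRNA methylase gene (annotated by homology as ermC') would provide macrolide–lincosamide resistance there. pNBU2 vectors normally insert into the Bacteroides chromosome through an NBU2 integrase. No integrase or attachment site is annotated, but an unannotated stretch of roughly 2 kb lies between the reporter region and AmpR.

The payload has two fluorescent outputs. A constitutive cassette (the PBfP1E6 promoter and RBS1PLP ribosome-binding site named in the record, closed by an rrnB T2 terminator) drives the red protein mScarlet-I3, which the annotation tool matched partially as an mScarlet-I derivative. This gives a constant signal for identifying cells or normalising expression. Downstream, mGreenLantern with its own rrnB T2 terminator is the variable reporter, and a Golden Gate insertion site lets a promoter of interest be placed to control it.

The sequence also shows a tetR repressor gene with a terminator fragment and a short tet-operator promoter fragment upstream of mGreenLantern. The catalogue entry does not mention these elements. They may be a placeholder or an inducible control module at the insertion site, but the record does not state their role. The construct belongs to a Bacteroides synthetic biology toolkit aimed at building in vivo biosensors.
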