Addgene plasmid #248740: pEM526
Purpose: Transcriptional reporter backbone/entry vector with mGL and constitutive mScarlet-I3 in pNBU2 in pNBU2 integrative Bacteroides plasmid
Depositing lab: Carolina Tropini. Depositing organization: University of British Columbia. Publication: A Bacteroides synthetic biology toolkit to build an in vivo malabsorption biosensor. McCallum G, Burckhardt JC, He J, Hong A, Potvin-Trottier L, Tropini C. Cell. 2026 Feb 19;189(4):1245-1261.e21. doi: 10.1016/j.cell.2025.12.052. Epub 2026 Jan 28. PubMed 41610848.
Backbone
  Vector backbone: pNBU2
  Vector type: Bacterial Expression
Growth in bacteria
  Bacterial resistance: Ampicillin, 100 μg/mL
  Growth temperature: 37°C
  Growth strain: Invitrogen One Shot PIR2 Chemically Competent
  Copy number: Low Copy
Gene/Insert
  Gene/Insert name: PBfP1E6-RBS1PLP-mScarletI3-rrnBT2-[GG insertion site]
  Species: Synthetic
  Cloning method: Gibson Cloning
Terms and licenses: Academic/Nonprofit Terms; Industry Terms: Not Available to Industry
How to cite: pEM526 was a gift from Carolina Tropini (Addgene plasmid # 248740 ; http://n2t.net/addgene:248740 ; RRID:Addgene_248740)
